Addgene plasmid #222050: pVP183
Purpose: GreenGate DF bridge module containing filler sequence.
Depositing lab: Wayne Parrott. Depositing organization: University of Georgia. Publication: MultiGreen: A multiplexing architecture for GreenGate cloning. Pennetti VJ, LaFayette PR, Parrott WA. PLoS One. 2024 Sep 18;19(9):e0306008. doi: 10.1371/journal.pone.0306008. eCollection 2024. PubMed 39292669.
Backbone
  Vector backbone: pGGC000
  Vector type: Synthetic Biology ; GreenGate compatible cloning vector
Growth in bacteria
  Bacterial resistance: Ampicillin, 100 μg/mL
  Growth temperature: 37°C
  Growth strain: DH5alpha
  Copy number: High Copy
Gene/Insert
  Gene/Insert name: Filler
  Species: Synthetic
  Cloning method: Golden Gate
  Sequencing primers: 5′ n/a
Terms and licenses: Academic/Nonprofit Terms; Industry Terms
How to cite: pVP183 was a gift from Wayne Parrott (Addgene plasmid # 222050 ; http://n2t.net/addgene:222050 ; RRID:Addgene_222050)
