[The description below was written by a language model from this plasmid's Addgene catalogue record and pLannotate feature annotations shown in this document.]
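Description:
pVP183 is a small (about 2.7 kb) GreenGate-compatible entry module built on the pGGC000 backbone and belonging to the MultiGreen extension of the GreenGate Golden Gate cloning system. It is a bacterial cloning plasmid, not an expression vector. It is maintained at high copy in E. coli through a ColE1/pUC-type origin and selected with ampicillin via the bla β-lactamase gene and its native promoter.

The recorded insert is a synthetic "filler" sequence, and the plasmid's stated role is a "DF bridge" module. In GreenGate assembly, entry modules carry parts flanked by type IIS restriction sites that generate defined overhangs, so that modules in lettered positions ligate in a fixed order into a destination vector. By its name, a D-to-F bridge presumably supplies an inert spacer linking the D overhang to the F overhang, which would let an assembly close without separate functional parts in the intervening positions. The record does not spell out the overhangs or the enzyme.

The filler is not annotated in the feature table. By position, it most likely lies in the short unannotated interval between the SP6 promoter and the opposing T7 promoter, which flank the cloning site of the backbone. The remaining features are backbone remnants with no designed function here: a lacI fragment, CAP binding site, lac promoter and operator, a lacZα fragment, and partial bom and rop sequences. The construct serves as a placeholder part for assembling multigene or multiplexed constructs in the GreenGate framework.
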