Features (pLannotate 1.2.2; 12 found; start..end, strand, type, name):
     96..200     +  promoter       AmpR promoter: bla
    201..1061    +  CDS            AmpR: β-lactamase; bla; confers resistance to ampicillin, carbenicillin, and related antibiotics
   1232..1820    +  rep_origin     ori: high-copy-number ColE1/pMB1/pBR322/pUC origin of replication
   2003..2095    +  CDS            lacI (fragment): lac repressor; lacI; The lac repressor binds to the lac operator to inhibit transcription in E. coli. This inhibition can be relieved by adding lactose or isopropyl-β-D-thiogalactopyranoside (IPTG).
   2108..2129    +  protein_bind   CAP binding site: CAP binding activates transcription in the presence of cAMP. E. coli catabolite activator protein
   2144..2174    +  promoter       lac promoter: promoter for the E. coli lac operon
   2182..2198    +  protein_bind   lac operator: The lac repressor binds to the lac operator to inhibit transcription in E. coli. This inhibition can be relieved by adding lactose or isopropyl-β-D-thiogalactopyranoside (IPTG). lac repressor encoded by lacI
   2212..2230    +  promoter       SP6 promoter: promoter for bacteriophage SP6 RNA polymerase
   2318..2336    -  promoter       T7 promoter: promoter for bacteriophage T7 RNA polymerase
   2338..2490    +  CDS            lacZα (fragment): LacZα fragment of β-galactosidase; lacZ fragment
   2496..2595    -  misc_feature   bom (fragment): basis of mobility region from pBR322
   2697..1       -  CDS            rop (fragment) (across the origin): Rop protein, which maintains plasmids at low copy number; rop
>Addgene plasmid #222050 | pVP183 | addgene full sequence | sequence record 437938 | Addgene NGS Result
GACGAAAGGGCCTCGTGATACGCCTATTTTTATAGGTTAATGTCATGATAATAATGGTTTCTTAGACGTC
AGGTGGCACTTTTCGGGGAAATGTGCGCGGAACCCCTATTTGTTTATTTTTCTAAATACATTCAAATATG
TATCCGCTCATGAGACAATAACCCTGATAAATGCTTCAATAATATTGAAAAAGGAAGAGTATGAGTATTC
AACATTTCCGTGTCGCCCTTATTCCCTTTTTTGCGGCATTTTGCCTTCCTGTTTTTGCTCACCCAGAAAC
GCTGGTGAAAGTAAAAGATGCTGAAGATCAGTTGGGTGCACGAGTGGGTTACATCGAACTGGATCTCAAC
AGCGGTAAGATCCTTGAGAGTTTTCGCCCCGAAGAACGTTTTCCAATGATGAGCACTTTTAAAGTTCTGC
TATGTGGCGCGGTATTATCCCGTATTGACGCCGGGCAAGAGCAACTCGGTCGCCGCATACACTATTCTCA
GAATGACTTGGTTGAGTACTCACCAGTCACAGAAAAGCATCTTACGGATGGCATGACAGTAAGAGAATTA
TGCAGTGCTGCCATAACCATGAGTGATAACACTGCGGCCAACTTACTTCTGACAACGATCGGAGGACCGA
AGGAGCTAACCGCTTTTTTGCACAACATGGGGGATCATGTAACTCGCCTTGATCGTTGGGAACCGGAGCT
GAATGAAGCCATACCAAACGACGAGCGTGACACCACGATGCCTGTAGCAATGGCAACAACGTTGCGCAAA
CTATTAACTGGCGAACTACTTACTCTAGCTTCCCGGCAACAATTAATAGACTGGATGGAGGCGGATAAAG
TTGCAGGACCACTTCTGCGCTCGGCCCTTCCGGCTGGCTGGTTTATTGCTGATAAATCTGGAGCCGGTGA
GCGTGGCTCTCGAGGTATCATTGCAGCACTGGGGCCAGATGGTAAGCCCTCCCGTATCGTAGTTATCTAC
ACGACGGGGAGTCAGGCAACTATGGATGAACGAAATAGACAGATCGCTGAGATAGGTGCCTCACTGATTA
AGCATTGGTAACTGTCAGACCAAGTTTACTCATATATACTTTAGATTGATTTAAAACTTCATTTTTAATT
TAAAAGGATCTAGGTGAAGATCCTTTTTGATAATCTCATGACCAAAATCCCTTAACGTGAGTTTTCGTTC
CACTGAGCGTCAGACCCCGTAGAAAAGATCAAAGGATCTTCTTGAGATCCTTTTTTTCTGCGCGTAATCT
GCTGCTTGCAAACAAAAAAACCACCGCTACCAGCGGTGGTTTGTTTGCCGGATCAAGAGCTACCAACTCT
TTTTCCGAAGGTAACTGGCTTCAGCAGAGCGCAGATACCAAATACTGTTCTTCTAGTGTAGCCGTAGTTA
GGCCACCACTTCAAGAACTCTGTAGCACCGCCTACATACCTCGCTCTGCTAATCCTGTTACCAGTGGCTG
CTGCCAGTGGCGATAAGTCGTGTCTTACCGGGTTGGACTCAAGACGATAGTTACCGGATAAGGCGCAGCG
GTCGGGCTGAACGGGGGGTTCGTGCACACAGCCCAGCTTGGAGCGAACGACCTACACCGAACTGAGATAC
CTACAGCGTGAGCTATGAGAAAGCGCCACGCTTCCCGAAGGGAGAAAGGCGGACAGGTATCCGGTAAGCG
GCAGGGTCGGAACAGGAGAGCGCACGAGGGAGCTTCCAGGGGGAAACGCCTGGTATCTTTATAGTCCTGT
CGGGTTTCGCCACCTCTGACTTGAGCGTCGATTTTTGTGATGCTCGTCAGGGGGGCGGAGCCTATGGAAA
AACGCCAGCAACGCGGCCTTTTTACGGTTCCTGGCCTTTTGCTGGCCTTTTGCTCACATGTTCTTTCCTG
CGTTATCCCCTGATTCTGTGGATAACCGTATTACCGCCTTTGAGTGAGCTGATACCGCTCGCCGCAGCCG
AACGACCGAGCGCAGCGAGTCAGTGAGCGAGGAAGCGGAAGAGCGCCCAATACGCAAACCGCCTCTCCCC
GCGCGTTGGCCGATTCATTAATGCAGCTGGCACGACAGGTTTCCCGACTGGAAAGCGGGCAGTGAGCGCA
ACGCAATTAATGTGAGTTAGCTCACTCATTAGGCACCCCAGGCTTTACACTTTATGCTTCCGGCTCGTAT
GTTGTGTGGAATTGTGAGCGGATAACAATTTCACACGAGCTATTTAGGTGACACTATAGAAGTGAAGCTT
GGTCTCATCAGCCTTCATCCTTATCGAAGCTTGCTGCCAATGATTAGGATTATTGCACTATGAGACCGAA
TTCTCGCCCTATAGTGAGTCGTATTACCTGGCCGTCGTTTTACAACGTCGTGACTGGGAAAACCCTGGCG
TTACCCAACTTAATCGCCTTGCAGCACATCCCCCTTTCGCCAGCTGGCGTAATAGCGAAGAGGCCCGCAC
CGATCGCCCTTCCCAACAGTTGCGCAGCCTGAATGGCGAATGGCGCCTGATGCGGTATTTTCTCCTTACG
CATCTGTGCGGTATTTCACACCGCATATGGTGCACTCTCAGTACAATCTGCTCTGATGCCGCATAGTTAA
GCCAGCCCCGACACCCGCCAACACCCGCTGACGCGCCCTGACGGGCTTGTCTGCTCCCGGCATCCGCTTA
CAGACAAGCTGTGACCGTCTCCGGGAGCTGCATGTGTCAGAGGTTTTCACCGTCATCACCGAAACGCGCG
A
